Addgene plasmid #123896: MTK8b_009
Purpose: Encodes the 3' 500 bp hThal5.10-2-hg18 locus homology arm as a type 8b part to be used in the MTK system
Depositing lab: Hana El-Samad. Depositing organization: University of California, San Francisco (UCSF). Publication: A Toolkit for Rapid Modular Construction of Biological Circuits in Mammalian Cells. Fonseca JP, Bonny AR, Kumar GR, Ng AH, Town J, Wu QC, Aslankoohi E, Chen SY, Dods G, Harrigan P, Osimiri LC, Kistler AL, El-Samad H. ACS Synth Biol. 2019 Nov 15;8(11):2593-2606. doi: 10.1021/acssynbio.9b00322. Epub 2019 Nov 5. PubMed 31686495.
Backbone
  Vector backbone: MTK0_027
  Vector type: Mammalian Expression
Growth in bacteria
  Bacterial resistance: Chloramphenicol, 25 μg/mL
  Growth temperature: 37°C
  Growth strain: DH5alpha
  Copy number: Unknown
Gene/Insert
  Gene/Insert name: LA_hThal5.10-2-hg18
  Species: H. sapiens (human)
  Cloning method: Restriction Enzyme; 5′ cloning site unknown (unknown if destroyed); 3′ cloning site unknown (unknown if destroyed)
Terms and licenses: Academic/Nonprofit Terms; Industry Terms: Not Available to Industry
Depositor comments: Type 8b parts can be components of the destination backbone such as locus upstream homology arms, resistance cassette, recognition sites, and nuclear marker in the MTK Please visit https://www.biorxiv.org/content/10.1101/506188v2 for BioRxiv preprint
How to cite: MTK8b_009 was a gift from Hana El-Samad (Addgene plasmid # 123896 ; http://n2t.net/addgene:123896 ; RRID:Addgene_123896)
