[The description below was written by a language model from this plasmid's Addgene catalogue record and pLannotate feature annotations shown in this document.]
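Description:
MTK8b_009 is a small (about 2.6 kb) part plasmid from the Mammalian Toolkit (MTK), a modular hierarchical cloning system for assembling genetic circuits for mammalian cells. It is built on the MTK0_027 part-entry backbone and, although catalogued as a mammalian expression vector, it carries no expression cassette of its own. It serves as a storage vector for a single standardized part. Propagation in E. coli relies on a high-copy ColE1/pUC-type origin, and selection is by chloramphenicol, with the cat gene driven by its native promoter and followed by a lambda t0 terminator.

The payload is a roughly 500 bp human genomic fragment from the hThal5.10-2 locus (hg18 coordinates), formatted as a type 8b part. The purpose field calls it the 3' homology arm, while the insert name carries the prefix "LA" and the depositor comments mention upstream homology arms among type 8b parts. The record does not resolve this difference in naming. In the MTK scheme, type 8b positions hold destination-backbone components such as homology arms, resistance cassettes, recognition sites or nuclear markers. This part would therefore be combined with a matching arm and transcriptional units to build donor vectors for homology-directed integration at that human locus.

The automated annotation places short fragments of C8orf44 and C9orf85 and a partial α2-globin pause site in the insert region. These are most likely incidental similarity matches within human genomic sequence rather than functional elements. The cloning sites flanking the part are not recorded, and the feature table does not annotate the arm itself.
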