Features (pLannotate 1.2.2; 7 found; start..end, strand, type, name):
     77..665     +  rep_origin     ori: high-copy-number ColE1/pMB1/pBR322/pUC origin of replication
   1069..1125    +  CDS            C8orf44 (fragment): CH044_HUMAN - Experimental evidence at transcript level: Swiss-Prot protein existence level 2. From Homo sapiens (Human).
   1133..1333    -  CDS            C9orf85 (fragment): CI085_HUMAN - Experimental evidence at protein level: Swiss-Prot protein existence level 1. From Homo sapiens (Human).
   1352..1374    +  misc_feature   pause site (fragment): RNA polymerase II transcriptional pause signal from the human α2 globin gene
   1751..1785    -  terminator     lambda t0 terminator: minimal transcription terminator from phage lambda (Scholtissek and Grosse, 1987)
   1859..2515    -  CDS            cat: CAT_ECOLX - Experimental evidence at protein level: Swiss-Prot protein existence level 1. This enzyme is an effector of chloramphenicol resistance in bacteria. From Escherichia coli. This protein is used as a marker in many commonly used cloning vectors, such as pACYC184.
   2516..2613    -  promoter       cat promoter: promoter of the E. coli cat gene encoding chloramphenicol acetyltransferase
>Addgene plasmid #123896 | MTK8b_009 | addgene full sequence | sequence record 250020 | Addgene NGS Result
TCATGACCAAAATCCCTTAACGTGAGTTTTCGTTCCACTGAGCGTCAGACCCCGTAGAAAAGATCAAAGG
ATCTTCTTGAGATCCTTTTTTTCTGCGCGTAATCTGCTGCTTGCAAACAAAAAAACCACCGCTACCAGCG
GTGGTTTGTTTGCCGGATCAAGAGCTACCAACTCTTTTTCCGAAGGTAACTGGCTTCAGCAGAGCGCAGA
TACCAAATACTGTTCTTCTAGTGTAGCCGTAGTTAGGCCACCACTTCAAGAACTCTGTAGCACCGCCTAC
ATACCTCGCTCTGCTAATCCTGTTACCAGTGGCTGCTGCCAGTGGCGATAAGTCGTGTCTTACCGGGTTG
GACTCAAGACGATAGTTACCGGATAAGGCGCAGCGGTCGGGCTGAACGGGGGGTTCGTGCACACAGCCCA
GCTTGGAGCGAACGACCTACACCGAACTGAGATACCTACAGCGTGAGCTATGAGAAAGCGCCACGCTTCC
CGAAGGGAGAAAGGCGGACAGGTATCCGGTAAGCGGCAGGGTCGGAACAGGAGAGCGCACGAGGGAGCTT
CCAGGGGGAAACGCCTGGTATCTTTATAGTCCTGTCGGGTTTCGCCACCTCTGACTTGAGCGTCGATTTT
TGTGATGCTCGTCAGGGGGGCGGAGCCTATGGAAAAACGCCAGCAACGCGGCCTTTTTACGGTTCCTGGC
CTTTTGCTGGCCTTTTGCTCACATGTTCTTTCCTGCGTTATCCCCTGATTCTGTGGATAACCGTAGTCGG
TCTCACAATTAGAAATGTATGAATTAAATTGGATTAATCACAATATATACTATATAAAAAAGTATGCAGT
ACATAAATACACAGATACAAAATATAGGCATCATTTTTGAAGTTATGTTATAATATATTGAGGCTATTTT
ATTAGAAAACGAACTTTATGCTAACTGTATAAAGGAAAAAAGAATAATTGCAGAAGAAATAATTTATAAT
TTGCTTTTCCTTGGTTTTATTTAAAAATTAAATTAATTAAATTATAAGTATATTGTTTCCATATAATTTA
TAATAAATAAGGCATATAGGCCAGGCACGGTGGCTCATGCCTGTAATCCCAGCACTTTGGGAGGCAGAGG
TGGGTGAACGCCTGAGGTCAGGCGTTCAAGACCAGCCTGGCCAACATGGTGAAACCTCGTCTGTACAAAA
AATACAAAAATCAGCTGGGCATGGTGTCAGATGCCTGTAATCCCAGGTACTTGGGAGGCTGAGGCAGGAG
AATCTCTTGAACCCAGGAGGCAGAGGTTGCAGTGAGCCGAGATCATGCCATTGCACTCCTGCCTGGGGGA
CAAGAGCGAGACTTCGTCTAAAAAACAAAACAAAACAAAACAAAAACAAAAAAAAACACAAAGAAACAAA
AAACCATTTAAAGCAACAAATTACTCATTTCTTAGCTATATTCTGTTTAATTAAAAAATAGGGTATCCTC
TATGTAAAGAAAAATATAATGTTATTGAGCCATTTTCTTCAGAAGAACAAGCTACTCTACCTATGTAGAG
TGATAATGTATCCTCAGGATTGAAGATCAAAAGAGGTAATATATACAAACATTCTTTGAAAGGTGCCTTA
TAAAACAAAAAATTGTTTTATCATAAAAATTTAAGGTAGTGCAGAGAGCTAACATGAAAAATGTAAACAT
TGGCAATAAGAACAAAGATATACTATGTTTGAAAAATGGTTGAAGTCCCTTTCCCCTTGAGACCAGACCA
ATAAAAAACGCCCGGCGGCAACCGAGCGTTCTGAACAAATCCAGATGGAGTTCTGAGGTCATTACTGGAT
CTATCAACAGGAGTCCAAGCGAGCTCGATATCAAATTACGCCCCGCCCTGCCACTCATCGCAGTACTGTT
GTAATTCATTAAGCATTCTGCCGACATGGAAGCCATCACAAACGGCATGATGAACCTGAATCGCCAGCGG
CATCAGCACCTTGTCGCCTTGCGTATAATATTTGCCCATGGTGAAAACGGGGGCGAAGAAGTTGTCCATA
TTGGCCACGTTTAAATCAAAACTGGTGAAACTCACCCAGGGATTGGCTGAAACGAAAAACATATTCTCAA
TAAACCCTTTAGGGAAATAGGCCAGGTTTTCACCGTAACACGCCACATCTTGCGAATATATGTGTAGAAA
CTGCCGGAAATCGTCGTGGTATTCACTCCAGAGCGATGAAAACGTTTCAGTTTGCTCATGGAAAACGGTG
TAACAAGGGTGAACACTATCCCATATCACCAGCTCACCGTCTTTCATTGCCATACGAAATTCCGGATGAG
CATTCATCAGGCGGGCAAGAATGTGAATAAAGGCCGGATAAAACTTGTGCTTATTTTTCTTTACGGTCTT
TAAAAAGGCCGTAATATCCAGCTGAACGGTCTGGTTATAGGTACATTGAGCAACTGACTGAAATGCCTCA
AAATGTTCTTTACGATGCCATTGGGATATATCAACGGTGGTATATCCAGTGATTTTTTTCTCCATTTTAG
CTTCCTTAGCTCCTGAAAATCTCGATAACTCAAAAAATACGCCCGGTAGTGATCTTATTTCATTATGGTG
AAAGTTGGAACCTCTTACGTGCCCGATCAA
